Addgene plasmid #68752: pGL4.26-SS-162
Purpose: ZF10-ZF6 Op 1gap -- GFP
Depositing lab: James Collins. Depositing organization: Massachusetts Institute of Technology. Publication: DNA sense-and-respond protein modules for mammalian cells. Slomovic S, Collins JJ. Nat Methods. 2015 Sep 21. doi: 10.1038/nmeth.3585. PubMed 26389572.
Backbone
  Vector backbone: pGL4.26 luc2/minp/hygro
  Backbone manufacturer: Promega
  Backbone size w/o insert (bp): 4917
  Total vector size (bp): 4938
  Modifications to backbone: GFP instead of Luc
  Vector type: Mammalian Expression
  Selectable markers: Hygromycin
Growth in bacteria
  Bacterial resistance: Ampicillin, 100 μg/mL
  Growth temperature: 37°C
  Growth strain: DH5alpha
  Copy number: High Copy
Gene/Insert
  Gene/Insert name: ZF10/ZF6 Op 1gap
  Species: Synthetic
  Insert size (bp): 21
Terms and licenses: Academic/Nonprofit Terms; Industry Terms: Not Available to Industry
How to cite: pGL4.26-SS-162 was a gift from James Collins (Addgene plasmid # 68752 ; http://n2t.net/addgene:68752 ; RRID:Addgene_68752)
