[The description below was written by a language model from this plasmid's Addgene catalogue record and pLannotate feature annotations shown in this document.]
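Description:
pGL4.26-SS-162 is a mammalian reporter plasmid built on the Promega pGL4.26 (luc2/minP/hygro) backbone, in which the luciferase gene has been replaced by GFP. It is about 4.9 kb, replicates at high copy in E. coli from a ColE1/pUC-type origin, and is selected in bacteria through the β-lactamase (AmpR) gene. For mammalian cells it carries a hygromycin B phosphotransferase cassette driven by the SV40 enhancer/early promoter and terminated by a synthetic poly(A) signal, which allows selection of stably transfected cells.

The insert is a 21 bp synthetic operator named ZF10/ZF6 Op 1gap. The name suggests adjacent binding sites for two zinc-finger domains, ZF10 and ZF6, separated by a single-base gap, although the record does not spell this out. The operator is not annotated in the feature table. In this backbone, response elements are normally cloned just upstream of the minimal promoter, which is consistent with the short unannotated stretch preceding minP. The minimal TATA-box promoter has low basal activity and drives a mammalian codon-optimised EGFP coding sequence followed by an SV40 poly(A) signal. Upstream of the reporter unit, a synthetic poly(A) signal and an RNA polymerase II transcriptional pause site from the human α2-globin gene limit read-through from the backbone, keeping background fluorescence low. The short SV40 large T and TcR matches in the table are fragments of backbone sequence, not functional genes.

The plasmid comes from work on DNA sense-and-respond protein modules for mammalian cells. It appears to provide a GFP readout for zinc-finger-based factors that bind the operator, with fluorescence presumably reporting their recruitment and transcriptional activation at the minimal promoter.
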