Features (pLannotate 1.2.2; 13 found; start..end, strand, type, name):
     66..97      +  promoter       minP: minimal TATA-box promoter with low basal activity
    130..849     +  CDS            EGFP: the original enhanced GFP (Yang et al., 1996) mammalian codon-optimized
    893..1014    -  polyA_signal   SV40 poly(A) signal: SV40 polyadenylation signal
   1040..1171    -  CDS            LT_SV40 (fragment): Experimental evidence at protein level: Swiss-Prot protein existence level 1. Isoform 17kT antigen targets host RBL2 for degradation and promotes cell proliferation. Transactivates host cyclin A promoter through its J domain. From Simian virus 40 (SV40).
   1208..1565    +  promoter       SV40 promoter: SV40 enhancer and early promoter
   1596..2633    +  CDS            HygR: hygromycin B phosphotransferase confers resistance to hygromycin
   2657..2705    +  polyA_signal   poly(A) signal: synthetic polyadenylation signal
   2721..2852    +  CDS            TcR (fragment): tetracycline efflux protein; tet; confers resistance to tetracycline
   3032..3620    -  rep_origin     ori: high-copy-number ColE1/pMB1/pBR322/pUC origin of replication
   3820..4680    -  CDS            AmpR: β-lactamase confers resistance to ampicillin, carbenicillin, and related antibiotics
   4681..4722    -  promoter       AmpR promoter (fragment): bla
   4785..4833    +  polyA_signal   poly(A) signal: synthetic polyadenylation signal
   4847..4938    +  misc_feature   pause site: RNA polymerase II transcriptional pause signal from the human α2 globin gene
>Addgene plasmid #68752 | pGL4.26-SS-162 | depositor full sequence | sequence record 120995 | pGL4.26-SS-162 sequence 4938 bps
GGCCTAACTGGCCGGTACCTGAGCTCGCTAGCTGAAGAAGCTGGCAGGAGGTGAAGCTTAGACACTAGAG
GGTATATAATGGAAGCTCGACTTCCAGCTTGGCAATCCGGTACTGTTGGTAAAGCCACCATGGTGAGCAA
GGGCGAGGAGCTGTTCACCGGGGTGGTGCCCATCCTGGTCGAGCTGGACGGCGACGTAAACGGCCACAAG
TTCAGCGTGTCCGGCGAGGGCGAGGGCGATGCCACCTACGGCAAGCTGACCCTGAAGTTCATCTGCACCA
CCGGCAAGCTGCCCGTGCCCTGGCCCACCCTCGTGACCACCCTGACCTACGGCGTGCAGTGCTTCAGCCG
CTACCCCGACCACATGAAGCAGCACGACTTCTTCAAGTCCGCCATGCCCGAAGGCTACGTCCAGGAGCGC
ACCATCTTCTTCAAGGACGACGGCAACTACAAGACCCGCGCCGAGGTGAAGTTCGAGGGCGACACCCTGG
TGAACCGCATCGAGCTGAAGGGCATCGACTTCAAGGAGGACGGCAACATCCTGGGGCACAAGCTGGAGTA
CAACTACAACAGCCACAACGTCTATATCATGGCCGACAAGCAGAAGAACGGCATCAAGGTGAACTTCAAG
ATCCGCCACAACATCGAGGACGGCAGCGTGCAGCTCGCCGACCACTACCAGCAGAACACCCCCATCGGCG
ACGGCCCCGTGCTGCTGCCCGACAACCACTACCTGAGCACCCAGTCCGCCCTGAGCAAAGACCCCAACGA
GAAGCGCGATCACATGGTCCTGCTGGAGTTCGTGACCGCCGCCGGGATCACTCTCGGCATGGACGAGCTG
TACAAGTAATAATTCTAGAGTCGGGGCGGCCGGCCGCTTCGAGCAGACATGATAAGATACATTGATGAGT
TTGGACAAACCACAACTAGAATGCAGTGAAAAAAATGCTTTATTTGTGAAATTTGTGATGCTATTGCTTT
ATTTGTAACCATTATAAGCTGCAATAAACAAGTTAACAACAACAATTGCATTCATTTTATGTTTCAGGTT
CAGGGGGAGGTGTGGGAGGTTTTTTAAAGCAAGTAAAACCTCTACAAATGTGGTAAAATCGATAAGGATC
CGTTTGCGTATTGGGCGCTCTTCCGCTGATCTGCGCAGCACCATGGCCTGAAATAACCTCTGAAAGAGGA
ACTTGGTTAGCTACCTTCTGAGGCGGAAAGAACCAGCTGTGGAATGTGTGTCAGTTAGGGTGTGGAAAGT
CCCCAGGCTCCCCAGCAGGCAGAAGTATGCAAAGCATGCATCTCAATTAGTCAGCAACCAGGTGTGGAAA
GTCCCCAGGCTCCCCAGCAGGCAGAAGTATGCAAAGCATGCATCTCAATTAGTCAGCAACCATAGTCCCG
CCCCTAACTCCGCCCATCCCGCCCCTAACTCCGCCCAGTTCCGCCCATTCTCCGCCCCATGGCTGACTAA
TTTTTTTTATTTATGCAGAGGCCGAGGCCGCCTCTGCCTCTGAGCTATTCCAGAAGTAGTGAGGAGGCTT
TTTTGGAGGCCTAGGCTTTTGCAAAAAGCTCGATTCTTCTGACACTAGCGCCACCATGAAGAAGCCCGAA
CTCACCGCTACCAGCGTTGAAAAATTTCTCATCGAGAAGTTCGACAGTGTGAGCGACCTGATGCAGTTGT
CGGAGGGCGAAGAGAGCCGAGCCTTCAGCTTCGATGTCGGCGGACGCGGCTATGTACTGCGGGTGAATAG
CTGCGCTGATGGCTTCTACAAAGACCGCTACGTGTACCGCCACTTCGCCAGCGCTGCACTACCCATCCCC
GAAGTGTTGGACATCGGCGAGTTCAGCGAGAGCCTGACATACTGCATCAGTAGACGCGCCCAAGGCGTTA
CTCTCCAAGACCTCCCCGAAACAGAGCTGCCTGCTGTGTTACAGCCTGTCGCCGAAGCTATGGATGCTAT
TGCCGCCGCCGACCTCAGTCAAACCAGCGGCTTCGGCCCATTCGGGCCCCAAGGCATCGGCCAGTACACA
ACCTGGCGGGATTTCATTTGCGCCATTGCTGATCCCCATGTCTACCACTGGCAGACCGTGATGGACGACA
CCGTGTCCGCCAGCGTAGCTCAAGCCCTGGACGAACTGATGCTGTGGGCCGAAGACTGTCCCGAGGTGCG
CCACCTCGTCCATGCCGACTTCGGCAGCAACAACGTCCTGACCGACAACGGCCGCATCACCGCCGTAATC
GACTGGTCCGAAGCTATGTTCGGGGACAGTCAGTACGAGGTGGCCAACATCTTCTTCTGGCGGCCCTGGC
TGGCTTGCATGGAGCAGCAGACTCGCTACTTCGAGCGCCGGCATCCCGAGCTGGCCGGCAGCCCTCGTCT
GCGAGCCTACATGCTGCGCATCGGCCTGGATCAGCTCTACCAGAGCCTCGTGGACGGCAACTTCGACGAT
GCTGCCTGGGCTCAAGGCCGCTGCGATGCCATCGTCCGCAGCGGGGCCGGCACCGTCGGTCGCACACAAA
TCGCTCGCCGGAGCGCAGCCGTATGGACCGACGGCTGCGTCGAGGTGCTGGCCGACAGCGGCAACCGCCG
GCCCAGTACACGACCGCGCGCTAAGGAGGTAGGTCGAGTTTAAACTCTAGAACCGGTCATGGCCGCAATA
AAATATCTTTATTTTCATTACATCTGTGTGTTGGTTTTTTGTGTGTTCGAACTAGATGCTGTCGACCGAT
GCCCTTGAGAGCCTTCAACCCAGTCAGCTCCTTCCGGTGGGCGCGGGGCATGACTATCGTCGCCGCACTT
ATGACTGTCTTCTTTATCATGCAACTCGTAGGACAGGTGCCGGCAGCGCTCTTCCGCTTCCTCGCTCACT
GACTCGCTGCGCTCGGTCGTTCGGCTGCGGCGAGCGGTATCAGCTCACTCAAAGGCGGTAATACGGTTAT
CCACAGAATCAGGGGATAACGCAGGAAAGAACATGTGAGCAAAAGGCCAGCAAAAGGCCAGGAACCGTAA
AAAGGCCGCGTTGCTGGCGTTTTTCCATAGGCTCCGCCCCCCTGACGAGCATCACAAAAATCGACGCTCA
AGTCAGAGGTGGCGAAACCCGACAGGACTATAAAGATACCAGGCGTTTCCCCCTGGAAGCTCCCTCGTGC
GCTCTCCTGTTCCGACCCTGCCGCTTACCGGATACCTGTCCGCCTTTCTCCCTTCGGGAAGCGTGGCGCT
TTCTCATAGCTCACGCTGTAGGTATCTCAGTTCGGTGTAGGTCGTTCGCTCCAAGCTGGGCTGTGTGCAC
GAACCCCCCGTTCAGCCCGACCGCTGCGCCTTATCCGGTAACTATCGTCTTGAGTCCAACCCGGTAAGAC
ACGACTTATCGCCACTGGCAGCAGCCACTGGTAACAGGATTAGCAGAGCGAGGTATGTAGGCGGTGCTAC
AGAGTTCTTGAAGTGGTGGCCTAACTACGGCTACACTAGAAGAACAGTATTTGGTATCTGCGCTCTGCTG
AAGCCAGTTACCTTCGGAAAAAGAGTTGGTAGCTCTTGATCCGGCAAACAAACCACCGCTGGTAGCGGTG
GTTTTTTTGTTTGCAAGCAGCAGATTACGCGCAGAAAAAAAGGATCTCAAGAAGATCCTTTGATCTTTTC
TACGGGGTCTGACGCTCAGTGGAACGAAAACTCACGTTAAGGGATTTTGGTCATGAGATTATCAAAAAGG
ATCTTCACCTAGATCCTTTTAAATTAAAAATGAAGTTTTAAATCAATCTAAAGTATATATGAGTAAACTT
GGTCTGACAGCGGCCGCAAATGCTAAACCACTGCAGTGGTTACCAGTGCTTGATCAGTGAGGCACCGATC
TCAGCGATCTGCCTATTTCGTTCGTCCATAGTGGCCTGACTCCCCGTCGTGTAGATCACTACGATTCGTG
AGGGCTTACCATCAGGCCCCAGCGCAGCAATGATGCCGCGAGAGCCGCGTTCACCGGCCCCCGATTTGTC
AGCAATGAACCAGCCAGCAGGGAGGGCCGAGCGAAGAAGTGGTCCTGCTACTTTGTCCGCCTCCATCCAG
TCTATGAGCTGCTGTCGTGATGCTAGAGTAAGAAGTTCGCCAGTGAGTAGTTTCCGAAGAGTTGTGGCCA
TTGCTACTGGCATCGTGGTATCACGCTCGTCGTTCGGTATGGCTTCGTTCAACTCTGGTTCCCAGCGGTC
AAGCCGGGTCACATGATCACCCATATTATGAAGAAATGCAGTCAGCTCCTTAGGGCCTCCGATCGTTGTC
AGAAGTAAGTTGGCCGCGGTGTTGTCGCTCATGGTAATGGCAGCACTACACAATTCTCTTACCGTCATGC
CATCCGTAAGATGCTTTTCCGTGACCGGCGAGTACTCAACCAAGTCGTTTTGTGAGTAGTGTATACGGCG
ACCAAGCTGCTCTTGCCCGGCGTCTATACGGGACAACACCGCGCCACATAGCAGTACTTTGAAAGTGCTC
ATCATCGGGAATCGTTCTTCGGGGCGGAAAGACTCAAGGATCTTGCCGCTATTGAGATCCAGTTCGATAT
AGCCCACTCTTGCACCCAGTTGATCTTCAGCATCTTTTACTTTCACCAGCGTTTCGGGGTGTGCAAAAAC
AGGCAAGCAAAATGCCGCAAAGAAGGGAATGAGTGCGACACGAAAATGTTGGATGCTCATACTCGTCCTT
TTTCAATATTATTGAAGCATTTATCAGGGTTACTAGTACGTCTCTCAAGGATAAGTAAGTAATATTAAGG
TACGGGAGGTATTGGACAGGCCGCAATAAAATATCTTTATTTTCATTACATCTGTGTGTTGGTTTTTTGT
GTGAATCGATAGTACTAACATACGCTCTCCATCAAAACAAAACGAAACAAAACAAACTAGCAAAATAGGC
TGTCCCCAGTGCAAGTGCAGGTGCCAGAACATTTCTCT
