>Addgene plasmid #68752 | pGL4.26-SS-162 | addgene partial sequence | sequence record 124904 | EGFP-N 5'-CGTCGCCGTCCAGCTCGACCAG-3'
GCTCCTCGCCCTTGCTCACCATGGTGGCTTTACCAACAGTACCGGATTGCCAAGCTGGAAGTCGAGCTTC
CATTATATACCCTCTAGTGTCTAAGCTTCACCTCCTGCCAGCTTCTTCAGCTAGCGAGCTCAGGTACCGG
CCAGTTAGGCCAGAGAAATGTTCTGGCACCTGCACTTGCACTGGGGACAGCCTATTTTGCTAGTTTGTTT
TGTTTCGTTTTGTTTTGATGGAGAGCGTATGTTAGTACTATCGATTCACACAAAAAACCAACACACAGAT
GTAATGAAAATAAAGATATTTTATTGCGGCCTGTCCAATACCTCCCGTACCTTAATATTACTTACTTATC
CTTGAGAGACGTACTAGTAACCCTGATAAATGCTTCAATAATATTGAAAAAGGACGAGTATGAGCATCCA
ACATTTTCGTGTCGCACTCATTCCCTTCTTTGCGGCATTTTGCTTGCCTGTTTTTGCACACCCCGAAACG
CTGGTGAAAGTAAAAGATGCTGAAGATCAACTGGGTGCAAGAGTGGGCTATATCGAACTGGATCTCAATA
GCGGCAAGATCCTTGAGTCTTTCCGCCCCGAAGAACGATTCCCGATGATGAGCACTTTCAAAGTACTGCT
ATGTGGCGCGGTGTTGTCCCGTATAGACGCCGGGCAAGAGCAGCTTGGTCGCCGTATACACTACTCACAA
AACGACTTGGTTGAGTACTCGCCGGTCACGGAAAAGCATCTTACGGATGGCATGACGGTAAGAGAATTGT
G
