>Addgene plasmid #68752 | pGL4.26-SS-162 | addgene partial sequence | sequence record 124905 | EBV-rev 5'-GTGGTTTGTCCAAACTCATC-3'
CGGCCGGCCGCCCCGACTCTAGAATTATTACTTGTACAGCTCGTCCATGCCGAGAGTGATCCCGGCGGCG
GTCACGAACTCCAGCAGGACCATGTGATCGCGCTTCTCGTTGGGGTCTTTGCTCAGGGCGGACTGGGTGC
TCAGGTAGTGGTTGTCGGGCAGCAGCACGGGGCCGTCGCCGATGGGGGTGTTCTGCTGGTAGTGGTCGGC
GAGCTGCACGCTGCCGTCCTCGATGTTGTGGCGGATCTTGAAGTTCACCTTGATGCCGTTCTTCTGCTTG
TCGGCCATGATATAGACGTTGTGGCTGTTGTAGTTGTACTCCAGCTTGTGCCCCAGGATGTTGCCGTCCT
CCTTGAAGTCGATGCCCTTCAGCTCGATGCGGTTCACCAGGGTGTCGCCCTCGAACTTCACCTCGGCGCG
GGTCTTGTAGTTGCCGTCGTCCTTGAAGAAGATGGTGCGCTCCTGGACGTAGCCTTCGGGCATGGCGGAC
TTGAAGAAGTCGTGCTGCTTCATGTGGTCGGGGTAGCGGCTGAAGCACTGCACGCCGTAGGTCAGGGTGG
TCACGAGGGTGGGCCAGGGCACGGGCAGCTTGCCGGTGGTGCAGATGAACTTCAGGGTCAGCTTGCCGTA
GGTGGCATCGCCCTCGCCCTCGCCGGACACGCTGAACTTGTGGCCGTTTACGTCGCCGTCCAGCTCGACC
AGGATGGGCACCACCCCGGTGAACAGCTCCTCGCCCTTGCTCACCATGGTGGCTTTACCAACAGTACCGG
ATTGCCAAGCTGGAAGTCGAGCTTCCATTATATACCCTCTAGTGTCTAAGCTTCACCTCC
